>Addgene plasmid #177166 | pAAV-DYRK1A(K188R)-2A-mCherry | addgene full sequence | sequence record 349444 | Addgene NGS Result
ACGCCAATAGGGACTTTCCATTGACGTCAATGGGTGGAGTATTTACGGTAAACTGCCCACTTGGCAGTAC
ATCAAGTGTATCATATGCCAAGTACGCCCCCTATTGACGTCAATGACGGTAAATGGCCCGCCTGGCATTA
TGCCCAGTACATGACCTTATGGGACTTTCCTACTTGGCAGTACATCTACGTATTAGTCATCGCTATTACC
ATGGTGATGCGGTTTTGGCAGTACATCAATGGGCGTGGATAGCGGTTTGACTCACGGGGATTTCCAAGTC
TCCACCCCATTGACGTCAATGGGAGTTTGTTTTGGCACCAAAATCAACGGGACTTTCCAAAATGTCGTAA
CAACTCCGCCCCATTGACGCAAATGGGCGGTAGGCGTGTACGGTGGGAGGTCTATATAAGCAGAGCTCGT
TTAGTGAACCGTCAGATCGCCTGGAGACGCCATCCACGCTGTTTTGACCTCCATAGAAGACACCGGGACC
GATCCAGCCTCCGCGGATTCGAATCCCGGCCGGGAACGGTGCATTGGAACGCGGATTCCCCGTGCCAAGA
GTGACGTAAGTACCGCCTATAGAGTCTATAGGCCCACAAAAAATGCTTTCTTCTTTTAATATACTTTTTT
GTTTATCTTATTTCTAATACTTTCCCTAATCTCTTTCTTTCAGGGCAATAATGATACAATGTATCATGCC
TCTTTGCACCATTCTAAAGAATAACAGTGATAATTTCTGGGTTAAGGCAATAGCAATATTTCTGCATATA
AATATTTCTGCATATAAATTGTAACTGATGTAAGAGGTTTCATATTGCTAATAGCAGCTACAATCCAGCT
ACCATTCTGCTTTTATTTTATGGTTGGGATAAGGCTGGATTATTCTGAGTCCAAGCTAGGCCCTTTTGCT
AATCATGTTCATACCTCTTATCTTCCTCCCACAGCTCCTGGGCAACGTGCTGGTCTGTGTGCTGGCCCAT
CACTTTGGCAAAGAATTGGGATTCGAACATCGATTGAATTCATGCATACAGGAGGAGAGACTTCAGCATG
CAAACCTTCATCTGTCCGGCTTGCACCGTCGTTCTCATTCCATGCTGCTGGCCTTCAGATGGCTGCACAG
ATGCCCCACTCACACCAGTACAGTGACCGTCGCCAGCCGAGCATAAGTGACCAGCAGGTGTCTGCCTTAC
CATATTCTGACCAGATTCAGCAACCTCTAACTAACCAGAGGCGGATGCCCCAAACCTTCCGTGATCCAGC
AACTGCTCCTCTGAGAAAACTCTCTGTGGACTTGATCAAAACATACAAGCATATTAATGAGGTTTACTAT
GCAAAAAAGAAGCGAAGACACCAACAGGGCCAGGGGGACGATTCCAGTCATAAGAAGGAGCGGAAGGTTT
ACAATGATGGTTACGATGATGATAACTATGATTATATTGTAAAAAACGGGGAAAAGTGGATGGATCGGTA
TGAAATCGACTCCTTAATAGGCAAAGGTTCATTTGGACAGGTTGTGAAAGCTTATGACAGAGTGGAGCAA
GAATGGGTCGCCATTAGAATCATCAAGAACAAGAAAGCGTTTCTGAATCAAGCCCAGATAGAAGTGCGGC
TGCTTGAGCTCATGAACAAACACGACACTGAAATGAAGTACTACATAGTGCATTTGAAACGCCACTTTAT
GTTTCGAAACCATCTCTGTTTAGTGTTTGAAATGCTGTCCTATAATCTCTATGATTTGTTGAGAAACACC
AACTTCCGAGGGGTCTCTTTGAACCTAACACGAAAGTTTGCGCAACAGATGTGCACAGCATTGCTTTTTC
TTGCGACTCCAGAACTTAGTATCATTCACTGTGACTTAAAGCCTGAGAACATCCTTCTGTGTAACCCCAA
ACGGAGTGCAATCAAGATTGTTGATTTTGGCAGCTCTTGTCAGTTGGGGCAGAGGATATACCAGTATATT
CAGAGTCGCTTTTATCGGTCTCCAGAGGTGCTACTGGGAATGCCTTATGACCTTGCTATCGACATGTGGT
CCCTTGGATGTATCTTGGTTGAAATGCACACTGGAGAGCCTCTGTTCAGTGGTGCCAATGAGGTCGATCA
GATGAATAAAATAGTGGAAGTCTTGGGCATCCCACCTGCTCATATTCTTGACCAAGCACCGAAAGCAAGA
AAGTTCTTTGAGAAGTTGCCCGATGGCACTTGGAGCTTAAAGAAGACCAAAGATGGAAAACGGGAGTACA
AACCACCAGGAACCCGTAAACTTCATAATATTCTTGGAGTAGAAACAGGAGGACCTGGCGGGCGGCGTGC
TGGGGAATCGGGTCATACTGTAGCTGACTACTTGAAGTTCAAAGACCTCATTTTAAGGATGCTTGATTAT
GACCCCAAAACTCGGATTCAACCTTATTATGCCCTGCAGCACAGTTTTTTCAAGAAAACAGCTGATGAAG
GTACCAACACAAGTAACAGTGTGTCTACCAGCCCTGCGATGGAGCAGTCTCAGTCTTCAGGCACCACCTC
CAGCACCTCCTCCAGCTCAGGTGGATCCTCGGGAACGAGTAACAGTGGGAGAGCCAGGTCGGATCCGACG
CACCAGCATCGACACAGCGGTGGACACTTCGCTGCTGCTGTCCAGGCCATGGACTGTGAGACACACAGTC
CCCAGGTGCGCCAGCAGTTTCCGGCTCCTCTGGGATGGTCAGGCACTGAAGCTCCTACACAAGTCACTGT
TGAAACTCATCCTGTTCAAGAGACAACCTTTCATGTAGCCCCCCAGCAGAACGCATTGCATCATCACCAT
GGAAACAGTTCCCATCACCACCACCACCACCATCACCACCACCACCACCATGGACAGCAAGCCTTGGGTA
ACCGGACCAGGCCAAGGGTCTACAATTCTCCAACAAATAGCTCCTCTACCCAGGATTCTATGGAGGTTGG
CCACAGTCACCACTCCATGACATCCCTGTCTTCCTCAACAACTTCTTCCTCGACATCTTCCTCCTCTACT
GGTAATCAAGGCAATCAGGCCTATCAGAACCGCCCAGTGGCTGCTAACACCTTGGACTTTGGACAGAATG
GAGCTATGGACGTTAATTTGACCGTCTACTCCAATCCCCGCCAAGAGACTGGCATAGCTGGACATCCAAC
ATACCAATTTTCTGCTAATACAGGTCCTGCACATTACATGACTGAAGGACATCTGGCGATGAGACAAGGG
GCTGATAGAGAAGAGTCTCCCATGACAGGAGTTTGTGTGCAACAGAGTCCTGTAGCTAGCTCGACCGGTG
AAGGCCGCGGCAGCCTGCTGACCTGCGGCGATGTGGAAGAAAACCCGGGCCCGGCGCCGGGCAGCACTAG
TCGGAAGCTTGTGAGCAAGGGCGAGGAGGATAACATGGCCATCATCAAGGAGTTCATGCGCTTCAAGGTG
CACATGGAGGGCTCCGTGAACGGCCACGAGTTCGAGATCGAGGGCGAGGGCGAGGGCCGCCCCTACGAGG
GCACCCAGACCGCCAAGCTGAAGGTGACCAAGGGTGGCCCCCTGCCCTTCGCCTGGGACATCCTGTCCCC
TCAGTTCATGTACGGCTCCAAGGCCTACGTGAAGCACCCCGCCGACATCCCCGACTACTTGAAGCTGTCC
TTCCCCGAGGGCTTCAAGTGGGAGCGCGTGATGAACTTCGAGGACGGCGGCGTGGTGACCGTGACCCAGG
ACTCCTCCCTGCAGGACGGCGAGTTCATCTACAAGGTGAAGCTGCGCGGCACCAACTTCCCCTCCGACGG
CCCCGTAATGCAGAAGAAGACCATGGGCTGGGAGGCCTCCTCCGAGCGGATGTACCCCGAGGACGGCGCC
CTGAAGGGCGAGATCAAGCAGAGGCTGAAGCTGAAGGACGGCGGCCACTACGACGCTGAGGTCAAGACCA
CCTACAAGGCCAAGAAGCCCGTGCAGCTGCCCGGCGCCTACAACGTCAACATCAAGTTGGACATCACCTC
CCACAACGAGGACTACACCATCGTGGAACAGTACGAACGCGCCGAGGGCCGCCACTCCACCGGCGGCATG
GACGAGCTGTACAAGTAACTCGAGAGATCTACGGGTGGCATCCCTGTGACCCCTCCCCAGTGCCTCTCCT
GGCCCTGGAAGTTGCCACTCCAGTGCCCACCAGCCTTGTCCTAATAAAATTAAGTTGCATCATTTTGTCT
GACTAGGTGTCCTTCTATAATATTATGGGGTGGAGGGGGGTGGTATGGAGCAAGGGGCAAGTTGGGAAGA
CAACCTGTAGGGCCTGCGGGGTCTATTGGGAACCAAGCTGGAGTGCAGTGGCACAATCTTGGCTCACTGC
AATCTCCGCCTCCTGGGTTCAAGCGATTCTCCTGCCTCAGCCTCCCGAGTTGTTGGGATTCCAGGCATGC
ATGACCAGGCTCAGCTAATTTTTGTTTTTTTGGTAGAGACGGGGTTTCACCATATTGGCCAGGCTGGTCT
CCAACTCCTAATCTCAGGTGATCTACCCACCTTGGCCTCCCAAATTGCTGGGATTACAGGCGTGAACCAC
TGCTCCCTTCCCTGTCCTTCTGATTTTGTAGGTAACCACGTGCGGACCGAGCGGCCGCAGGAACCCCTAG
TGATGGAGTTGGCCACTCCCTCTCTGCGCGCTCGCTCGCTCACTGAGGCCGGGCGACCAAAGGTCGCCCG
ACGCCCGGGCTTTGCCCGGGCGGCCTCAGTGAGCGAGCGAGCGCGCAGCTGCCTGCAGGGGCGCCTGATG
CGGTATTTTCTCCTTACGCATCTGTGCGGTATTTCACACCGCATA
[95 nt withheld, positions 4806-4900]
T
[46 nt withheld, positions 4902-4947]
C
[141 nt withheld, positions 4949-5089]
CCTTTGACGTTGGAGTCCACGTTCTTT
[37 nt withheld, positions 5117-5153]
ACTCTATCTCGGGCTATTCTTTTGATTTATAAGGGATTTTGCCGATTTCGGTCTATTGGTTAAAAAATGA
GCTGATTTAACAAAAATTTAACGCGAATTTTAACAAAATATTAACGTTTACAATTTTATGGTGCACTCTC
AGTACAATCTGCTCTGATGCCGCATAGTTAAGCCAGCCCCGACACCCGCCAACACCCGCTGACGCGCCCT
GACGGGCTTGTCTGCTCCCGGCATCCGCTTACAGACAAGCTGTGACCGTCTCCGGGAGCTGCATGTGTCA
GAGGTTTTCACCGTCATCACCGAAACGCGCGAGACGAAAGGGCCTCGTGATACGCCTATTTTTATAGGTT
AATGTCATGATAATAATGGTTTCTTAGACGTCAGGTGGCACTTTTCGGGGAAATGTGCGCGGAACCCCTA
TTTGTTTATTTTTCTAAATACATTCAAATATGTATCCGCTCATGAGACAATAACCCTGATAAATGCTTCA
ATAATATTGAAAAAGGAAGAGTATGAGTATTCAACATTTCCGTGTCGCCCTTATTCCCTTTTTTGCGGCA
TTTTGCCTTCCTGTTTTTGCTCACCCAGAAACGCTGGTGAAAGTAAAAGATGCTGAAGATCAGTTGGGTG
CACGAGTGGGTTACATCGAACTGGATCTCAACAGCGGTAAGATCCTTGAGAGTTTTCGCCCCGAAGAACG
TTTTCCAATGATGAGCACTTTTAAAGTTCTGCTATGTGGCGCGGTATTATCCCGTATTGACGCCGGGCAA
GAGCAACTCGGTCGCCGCATACACTATTCTCAGAATGACTTGGTTGAGTACTCACCAGTCACAGAAAAGC
ATCTTACGGATGGCATGACAGTAAGAGAATTATGCAGTGCTGCCATAACCATGAGTGATAACACTGCGGC
CAACTTACTTCTGACAACGATCGGAGGACCGAAGGAGCTAACCGCTTTTTTGCACAACATGGGGGATCAT
GTAACTCGCCTTGATCGTTGGGAACCGGAGCTGAATGAAGCCATACCAAACGACGAGCGTGACACCACGA
TGCCTGTAGCAATGGCAACAACGTTGCGCAAACTATTAACTGGCGAACTACTTACTCTAGCTTCCCGGCA
ACAATTAATAGACTGGATGGAGGCGGATAAAGTTGCAGGACCACTTCTGCGCTCGGCCCTTCCGGCTGGC
TGGTTTATTGCTGATAAATCTGGAGCCGGTGAGCGTGGGTCTCGCGGTATCATTGCAGCACTGGGGCCAG
ATGGTAAGCCCTCCCGTATCGTAGTTATCTACACGACGGGGAGTCAGGCAACTATGGATGAACGAAATAG
ACAGATCGCTGAGATAGGTGCCTCACTGATTAAGCATTGGTAACTGTCAGACCAAGTTTACTCATATATA
CTTTAGATTGATTTAAAACTTCATTTTTAATTTAAAAGGATCTAGGTGAAGATCCTTTTTGATAATCTCA
TGACCAAAATCCCTTAACGTGAGTTTTCGTTCCACTGAGCGTCAGACCCCGTAGAAAAGATCAAAGGATC
TTCTTGAGATCCTTTTTTTCTGCGCGTAATCTGCTGCTTGCAAACAAAAAAACCACCGCTACCAGCGGTG
GTTTGTTTGCCGGATCAAGAGCTACCAACTCTTTTTCCGAAGGTAACTGGCTTCAGCAGAGCGCAGATAC
CAAATACTGTTCTTCTAGTGTAGCCGTAGTTAGGCCACCACTTCAAGAACTCTGTAGCACCGCCTACATA
CCTCGCTCTGCTAATCCTGTTACCAGTGGCTGCTGCCAGTGGCGATAAGTCGTGTCTTACCGGGTTGGAC
TCAAGACGATAGTTACCGGATAAGGCGCAGCGGTCGGGCTGAACGGGGGGTTCGTGCACACAGCCCAGCT
TGGAGCGAACGACCTACACCGAACTGAGATACCTACAGCGTGAGCTATGAGAAAGCGCCACGCTTCCCGA
AGGGAGAAAGGCGGACAGGTATCCGGTAAGCGGCAGGGTCGGAACAGGAGAGCGCACGAGGGAGCTTCCA
GGGGGAAACGCCTGGTATCTTTATAGTCCTGTCGGGTTTCGCCACCTCTGACTTGAGCGTCGATTTTTGT
GATGCTCGTCAGGGGGGCGGAGCCTATGGAAAAACGCCAGCAACGCGGCCTTTTTACGGTTCCTGGCCTT
TTGCTGGCCTTTTGCTCACATGTCCTGCAGGCAGCTGCGCGCTCGCTCGCTCACTGAGGCCGCCCGGGCG
TCGGGCGACCTTTGGTCGCCCGGCCTCAGTGAGCGAGCGAGCGCGCAGAGAGGGAGTGGCCAACTCCATC
ACTAGGGGTTCCTGCGGCCGCACGCGTCTAGTTATTAATAGTAATCAATTACGGGGTCATTAGTTCATAG
CCCATATATGGAGTTCCGCGTTACATAACTTACGGTAAATGGCCCGCCTGGCTGACCGCCCAACGACCCC
CGCCCATTGACGTCAATAATGACGTATGTTCCCATAGTA
Features (pLannotate 1.2.2; 18 found; start..end, strand, type, name):
    214..417     +  promoter       CMV promoter: human cytomegalovirus (CMV) immediate early promoter
    566..593     +  intron         CMV intron (fragment): modified intron A from human cytomegalovirus (CMV)
    598..944     +  intron         β-globin intron (fragment): internally truncated intron from human β-globin
    948..995     +  CDS            HBB (fragment): HBB_COLGU - Experimental evidence at transcript level: Swiss-Prot protein existence level 2. Involved in oxygen transport from the lung to the various peripheral tissues. From Colobus guereza (Mantled guereza) (Eastern black-and-white colobus monkey).
   1022..3283    +  CDS            Dyrk1a: DYR1A_MOUSE - Also known as Dyrk. Experimental evidence at protein level: Swiss-Prot protein existence level 1. Dual-specificity kinase which possesses both serine/threonine and tyrosine kinase activities. May play a role in a signaling pathway regulating nuclear functions of cell proliferation. Modulates alternative splicing by phosphorylating the splice factor SRSF6 (By similarity). Exhibits a substrate preference for proline at position P+1 and arginine at position P-3. Has pro-survival function and negatively regulates the apoptotic process. Promotes cell survival upon genotoxic stress thr
   3368..4075    +  CDS            mCherry: mCherry is a basic (constitutively fluorescent) red fluorescent protein published in 2004, derived from Discosoma sp.. It is reported to be a very rapidly-maturing monomer with low acid sensitivity.
   4093..4569    +  polyA_signal   hGH poly(A) signal: human growth hormone polyadenylation signal
   4609..4749    +  repeat_region  AAV2 ITR: inverted terminal repeat of adeno-associated virus serotype 2 inverted
   4754..4805    -  misc_feature   bom (fragment): basis of mobility region from pBR322
   4824..5279    +  rep_origin     f1 ori (sequence partly withheld): f1 bacteriophage origin of replication; arrow indicates direction of (+) strand synthesis
   5280..5329    -  misc_feature   bom (fragment): basis of mobility region from pBR322
   5431..5466    -  CDS            rop (fragment): Rop protein, which maintains plasmids at low copy number; rop
   5561..5665    +  promoter       AmpR promoter: bla
   5666..6526    +  CDS            AmpR: β-lactamase; bla; confers resistance to ampicillin, carbenicillin, and related antibiotics
   6697..7285    +  rep_origin     ori: high-copy-number ColE1/pMB1/pBR322/pUC origin of replication
   7358..7385    +  repeat_region  AAV2 ITR (fragment): inverted terminal repeat of adeno-associated virus serotype 2 inverted
   7414..7441    +  repeat_region  AAV2 ITR (fragment): inverted terminal repeat of adeno-associated virus serotype 2 inverted
   7552..213     +  enhancer       CMV enhancer (across the origin): human cytomegalovirus immediate early enhancer
