[The description below was written by a language model from this plasmid's Addgene catalogue record and pLannotate feature annotations shown in this document.]
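Description:
pAAV-DYRK1A(K188R)-2A-mCherry is an AAV transfer plasmid that also serves as a mammalian expression vector, built on the pAAV-2A-mCherry backbone. It is propagated in E. coli as a high-copy plasmid through a ColE1/pUC-type origin and selected with ampicillin via the β-lactamase gene. An f1 phage origin is also present in the backbone. The catalogue gives a total size of about 7.66 kb, while the sequenced record is slightly shorter at 7,642 nt. The expression cassette lies between AAV2 inverted terminal repeats, which are the cis elements needed for replication and packaging of the cassette into recombinant AAV particles. The downstream ITR is annotated as full length. The upstream one is detected only as two short fragments, which may reflect the difficulty of sequencing or annotating these repeats, or a partial deletion.

The payload is driven by the CMV immediate early enhancer and promoter, followed by a chimeric intron region with a truncated human β-globin intron that promotes efficient processing and expression of the transcript. The 2,262 bp mouse Dyrk1a coding sequence, cloned between EcoRI and AgeI, carries a lysine-to-arginine substitution at position 188. It is joined in frame to a 2A peptide and then mCherry, and the transcript ends in the human growth hormone polyadenylation signal. The 2A element causes ribosomal skipping, so the kinase (retaining a short C-terminal 2A remnant) and the red fluorescent protein are produced as separate polypeptides from one open reading frame, and mCherry marks expressing cells without being fused to DYRK1A. The record does not state the functional consequence of K188R. The associated work concerns Dyrk kinase regulation of doublecortin phosphorylation, cytoskeletal organization and neuronal morphology.
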