Addgene plasmid #177166: pAAV-DYRK1A(K188R)-2A-mCherry
Purpose: Expresses mouse DYRK1A tagged with 2A peptide at it's C-terminus and mCherry in mammalian cells. Lysine at position 188 substituted with Arginine.
Depositing lab: Vance Lemmon. Depositing organization: University of Miami. Publication: Dyrk kinases regulate phosphorylation of doublecortin, cytoskeletal organization, and neuronal morphology. Slepak TI, Salay LD, Lemmon VP, Bixby JL. Cytoskeleton (Hoboken). 2012 Jul;69(7):514-27. doi: 10.1002/cm.21021. Epub 2012 Mar 7. PubMed 22359282.
Backbone
  Vector backbone: pAAV-2A-mCherry
  Backbone size w/o insert (bp): 5394
  Total vector size (bp): 7656
  Vector type: Mammalian Expression, AAV
Growth in bacteria
  Bacterial resistance: Ampicillin, 100 μg/mL
  Growth temperature: 37°C
  Growth strain: NEB Stable
  Copy number: High Copy
Gene/Insert
  Gene/Insert name: dual-specificity tyrosine-(Y)-phosphorylation regulated kinase 1a (alt name: DYRK1A)
  Species: M. musculus (mouse)
  Insert size (bp): 2262
  Mutation: Changed Lysine 188 to Arginine
  GenBank ID: NM_001347731.1
  Entrez Gene: Dyrk1a (a.k.a. 2310043O08Rik, D16Ertd272e, D16Ertd493e, Dyrk, Gm10783, Mnbh, Mp86, mmb)
  Promoter: CMV with beta globin intron
  Tag / fusion protein: 2A peptide (C terminal on insert); mCherry (C terminal on backbone)
  Cloning method: Restriction Enzyme; 5′ cloning site EcoRI (not destroyed); 3′ cloning site AgeI (not destroyed)
  Sequencing primers: 5′ tggttgggataaggctggat; 3′ ttcagcttggcggtctgggt
Terms and licenses: Academic/Nonprofit Terms; Industry Terms: Not Available to Industry
How to cite: pAAV-DYRK1A(K188R)-2A-mCherry was a gift from Vance Lemmon (Addgene plasmid # 177166 ; http://n2t.net/addgene:177166 ; RRID:Addgene_177166)
